Addgene plasmid #197026: pCBh_3x Flag-NLS-enOsCas12f1-NLS_pA_phU6_gRNA scaffold-spacer_pCMV_mCherry_pA
Purpose: Vector encoding a human codon-optimized enOsCas12f1 driven by CBh promoter, guide RNAs compatible with enOsCas12f1 driven by hU6, and mCherry driven by CMV promoter
Depositing lab: Xiangfeng Kong. Depositing organization: HuidaGene Therapeutics Co., Ltd. Publication: Engineered CRISPR-OsCas12f1 and RhCas12f1 with robust activities and expanded target range for genome editing. Kong X, Zhang H, Li G, Wang Z, Kong X, Wang L, Xue M, Zhang W, Wang Y, Lin J, Zhou J, Shen X, Wei Y, Zhong N, Bai W, Yuan Y, Shi L, Zhou Y, Yang H. Nat Commun. 2023 Apr 11;14(1):2046. doi: 10.1038/s41467-023-37829-7. PubMed 37041195.
Backbone
  Vector backbone: piggyBac-CBh
  Vector type: Mammalian Expression
Growth in bacteria
  Bacterial resistance: Ampicillin, 100 μg/mL
  Growth temperature: 37°C
  Growth strain: DH5alpha
  Copy number: High Copy
Gene/Insert
  Gene/Insert name: humanized enOsCas12f1
  Species: Synthetic
  Mutation: D52R / T132R
  Promoter: CBh, CMV, hU6
  Cloning method: Gibson Cloning
Terms and licenses: Academic/Nonprofit Terms; Industry Terms: Not Available to Industry
How to cite: pCBh_3x Flag-NLS-enOsCas12f1-NLS_pA_phU6_gRNA scaffold-spacer_pCMV_mCherry_pA was a gift from Xiangfeng Kong (Addgene plasmid # 197026 ; http://n2t.net/addgene:197026 ; RRID:Addgene_197026)
