[The description below was written by a language model from this plasmid's Addgene catalogue record and pLannotate feature annotations shown in this document.]
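Description:
pCBh_3x Flag-NLS-enOsCas12f1-NLS_pA_phU6_gRNA scaffold-spacer_pCMV_mCherry_pA is an all-in-one mammalian expression plasmid for genome editing with enOsCas12f1, an engineered variant of the compact type V CRISPR nuclease OsCas12f1. It is built on a backbone recorded as piggyBac-CBh and is propagated in E. coli as a high-copy plasmid through a ColE1/pUC-type origin, with ampicillin selection from a β-lactamase gene under its own promoter. Although the backbone name refers to piggyBac, the feature table annotates no transposon terminal repeats. The table derives from a 7,067-nt record labelled a partial NGS result, so their presence cannot be confirmed from it.

The plasmid carries three independent expression units in the same orientation. The first uses the CBh promoter, annotated as a shortened CMV enhancer, the chicken β-actin promoter and a hybrid CBA/MVM intron. It drives a synthetic, human codon-optimized enOsCas12f1 coding sequence carrying the D52R and T132R substitutions. According to the construct name, the nuclease has an N-terminal 3xFLAG tag and is flanked by nuclear localization signals. Only the C-terminal nucleoplasmin NLS is annotated, followed by a bGH polyadenylation signal, and the nuclease ORF itself was not recognized by the annotation tool. The second unit is a human U6 RNA polymerase III promoter that transcribes the guide RNA, arranged as scaffold followed by spacer, as is usual for Cas12-family guides. The record does not state the spacer identity or the cloning sites. The third unit uses the CMV enhancer and promoter to express mCherry with a second bGH poly(A) signal, providing a red fluorescent marker for identifying or sorting transfected cells. The construct is intended for transient delivery of nuclease and guide together to test or apply enOsCas12f1 editing in mammalian cells.
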