Features (pLannotate 1.2.2; 13 found; start..end, strand, type, name):
    396..681     +  enhancer       CMV enhancer: human cytomegalovirus immediate early enhancer; contains an 18-bp deletion relative to the standard CMV enhancer
    683..960     +  promoter       chicken β-actin promoter: No description available
    961..1188    +  intron         hybrid intron: hybrid between chicken β-actin (CBA) and minute virus of mice (MMV) introns (Gray et al., 2011)
   2598..2641    +  CDS            nucleoplasmin NLS (fragment): bipartite nuclear localization signal from nucleoplasmin
   2679..2790    +  polyA_signal   bGH poly(A) signal: bovine growth hormone polyadenylation signal
   2887..3127    +  promoter       U6 promoter: RNA polymerase III promoter for human U6 snRNA
   3756..4059    +  enhancer       CMV enhancer: human cytomegalovirus immediate early enhancer
   4060..4263    +  promoter       CMV promoter: human cytomegalovirus (CMV) immediate early promoter
   4292..5001    +  CDS            mCherry (fragment): monomeric derivative of DsRed fluorescent protein (Shaner et al., 2004) mammalian codon-optimized
   5019..5130    +  polyA_signal   bGH poly(A) signal: bovine growth hormone polyadenylation signal
   5270..5374    +  promoter       AmpR promoter: bla
   5375..6235    +  CDS            AmpR: β-lactamase; bla; confers resistance to ampicillin, carbenicillin, and related antibiotics
   6406..6994    +  rep_origin     ori: high-copy-number ColE1/pMB1/pBR322/pUC origin of replication
>Addgene plasmid #197026 | pCBh_3x Flag-NLS-enOsCas12f1-NLS_pA_phU6_gRNA scaffold-spacer_pCMV_mCherry_pA | addgene full sequence | sequence record 394112 | Addgene Partial NGS Result
TATCCCCTGATTCTCTCGAGTTAACCCTAGAAAGATAATCATATTGTGACGTACGTTAAAGATAATCATG
CGTAAAATTGACGCATGTGTTTTATCGATCTGTATATCGAGGTTTATTTATTAATTTGAATAGATATTAA
GTTTTATTATATTTACACTTACATACTAATAATAAATTCAACAAACAATTTATTTATGTTTATTTATTTA
TTAAAAAAAAACAAAAACTCAAAATTTCTTCTATAAAGTAACAAAACTTTTAAACATTCTCTCTTTTACA
AAAATAAACTTATTTTGTACTTTAAAAACAGTCATGTTGTATTATAAAATAAGTAATTAGCTTAACTTAT
ACATAATAGAAACAAATTATACTTATTAATTAATCTAGAGGTACCCGTTACATAACTTACGGTAAATGGC
CCGCCTGGCTGACCGCCCAACGACCCCCGCCCATTGACGTCAATAGTAACGCCAATAGGGACTTTCCATT
GACGTCAATGGGTGGAGTATTTACGGTAAACTGCCCACTTGGCAGTACATCAAGTGTATCATATGCCAAG
TACGCCCCCTATTGACGTCAATGACGGTAAATGGCCCGCCTGGCATTGTGCCCAGTACATGACCTTATGG
GACTTTCCTACTTGGCAGTACATCTACGTATTAGTCATCGCTATTACCATGGTCGAGGTGAGCCCCACGT
TCTGCTTCACTCTCCCCATCTCCCCCCCCTCCCCACCCCCAATTTTGTATTTATTTATTTTTTAATTATT
TTGTGCAGCGATGGGGGCGGGGGGGGGGGGGGGGCGCGCGCCAGGCGGGGCGGGGCGGGGCGAGGGGCGG
GGCGGGGCGAGGCGGAGAGGTGCGGCGGCAGCCAATCAGAGCGGCGCGCTCCGAAAGTTTCCTTTTATGG
CGAGGCGGCGGCGGCGGCGGCCCTATAAAAAGCGAAGCGCGCGGCGGGCGGGAGTCGCTGCGCGCTGCCT
TCGCCCCGTGCCCCGCTCCGCCGCCGCCTCGCGCCGCCCGCCCCGGCTCTGACTGACCGCGTTACTCCCA
CAGGTGAGCGGGCGGGACGGCCCTTCTCCTCCGGGCTGTAATTAGCTGAGCAAGAGGTAAGGGTTTAAGG
GATGGTTGGTTGGTGGGGTATTAATGTTTAATTACCTGGAGCACCTGCCTGAAATCACTTTTTTTCAGGT
TGGACCGGTGCCACCATGGACTATAAGGACCACGACGGAGACTACAAGGATCATGATATTGATTACAAAG
ACGATGACGATAAGATGCCTAAGAAGAAGAGAAAGGTGATGGGAAAGGGCGTGCTGGCCAAGGTGATGAA
ATACGAGCTGAGATACCTGGATGGTTGTGGCGACTTCAGCAATATGCAGGAGCAGGTGTGGGCCCTGCAG
CGGCAGACACGGGAAATCCTGAACAGATCCATCCAAATCGCCTTCCAATGGCGCTGCGCCAACAGCGAGC
ACCACAGAAAGACCGGCGAGTACCTGGACCTGAAAACGGAAACCGGCTACAAGAGACTGGATGGCCACAT
CTACAACTGCCTGAAGGGCCAGTACGAGGACATGGCCACATCTAACCTGAACGCCACCATCCAGAAGGCT
TGGAAGAAGTATAACTCCAGCAAGAAGGAAATCCTGAGGGGCAGCATGAGCATCCCCAGCTACAAGATGA
ACCAGCCTCTGCGACTGGACAAGAATACCGTGAAACTGTCTGAGGGCGAGCGGAACCCAATCGTGACCCT
GACACTGTTTAGCGACAAGTTCAAGCGGGCCCAGGGCGTGTCCAACGTGAAGTTTAGCATGCCTCTGCAC
GACGGCACCCAGAGAGCCATCTTCGCCAACCTGATGAACGGCACCTACCAGCTGGGAGAGTGCCAGCTGG
TGTACAAACGGCCTAAGTGGTTCCTGTTCGTGACATACAAGTTCCCCCCCGTGGAACATCCTCTCGATCC
TGACAAGATTCTGGGCGTCGACATGGGCGAGGCCTGCGCGCTTTATGCCTCTACATTCGGCGAGCACGGC
TACCTGAAGATCGATGGAGGCGAGATTACAAAGTACGCCAAGAAGATGGAAGCTAGAATCCGGAGCATGC
AGAAGCAGGCTGCTCACTGTGGCGAAGGCAGAATCGGGCACGGCACCAAAACAAGAGTGTCTGTGGTGTA
CCAGGCCAAGGACAAGGTGGCCAGATTCAGAGATACCATCAACCACAGATACTCTAAGGCCCTGATCGAC
TACGCCCTGAAGAACCAGTGTGGCACCATCCAGATGGAAGATCTGACCGGCATCAAGGAAGATACAGGAT
TTCCAAAGTTCCTGAGACATTGGACCTACTACGACCTGCAGAGCAAGATCGAGGCTAAGGCCGCCGAGCA
CGGCATCCAAGTTGTCAAGATCAACCCTAGACACACCAGCCAGCGCTGCAGCAGATGTGGACACATCGAC
AAAGCCAATAGAACCAGCCAAGCTGATTTCTGCTGCACCAAGTGCGGCTTCAGCGCCAATGCCGACTTTA
ATGCCAGCCAGAACATCAGCATCAGAAACATCGACAAGATTATCGCCAAGGCTATCGGCGCCAACCGGAA
GCAGACCAAAAGGCCGGCGGCCACGAAGAAGGCCGGCCAGGCAAAGAAGAAGAAGTAAGAATTCCTAGAG
CTCGCTGATCAGCCTCGACTGTGCCTTCTAGTTGCCAGCCATCTGTTGTTTGCCCCTCCCCCGTGCCTTC
CTTGACCCTGGAAGGTGCCACTCCCACTGTCCTTTCCTAATAAAATGAGGAAATTGCATCGCATTGTCTG
AGTAGGTGTCATTCTATTCTGGGGGGTGGGGTGGGGCAGGACAGCAAGGGGGAGGATTGGGAAGAGAATA
GCAGGCATGCTGGGGAGAGGGCCTATTTCCCATGATTCCTTCATATTTGCATATACGATACAAGGCTGTT
AGAGAGATAATTGGAATTAATTTGACTGTAAACACAAAGATATTAGTACAAAATACGTGACGTAGAAAGT
AATAATTTCTTGGGTAGTTTGCAGTTTTAAAATTATGTTTTAAAATGGACTATCATATGCTTACCGTAAC
TTGAAAGTATTTCGATTTCTTGGCTTTATATATCTTGTGGAAAGGACGAAACACCGAGGGCCGACTTCCC
GGCCCAAAATCGAGACAGTAGCCGTAAAACGTTGAGTTTCAGCGTGGGCGACACACTCGAAAAGGTTAAG
ATATGCACATAGTAATCCGTGCATGAGCCGCGAAAGCGGCTTGAAGGCCATTACAGTAGGAGCATACTTT
TATTTTTTTGCGGCCGCGTCGACGGCGCGCCCTAGACGAAGCAGCTCCAGCCTACACAATCGCTCAAGAC
GTGTAATGCTTTTATTATATATTAGTCACGATATCTATAACAAGAAAATATATATATAATAAGTTATCAC
GTAAGTAGAACATGAAATAACAATATAATTATCGTATGAGTTAAATCTTAAAAGTCACGTAAAAGATAAT
CATGCGTCATTTTGACTCACGCGGTCGTTATAGTTCAAAATCAGTGACACTTACCGCATTGACAAGCACG
CCTCACGGGAGCTCCAAGCGGCGACTGAGATGTCCTAAATGCACAGCGACGGATTCGCGCTATTTAGAAA
GAGAGAGCAATATTTCAAGAATGCATGCGTCAATTTTACGCAGACTATCTTTCTAGGGTTAAGGCAACGC
GGCCTTTTTACGGTTCCTGGCCTTTTGCTGGCCTTTTGCTCTAGACGTTACATAACTTACGGTAAATGGC
CCGCCTGGCTGACCGCCCAACGACCCCCGCCCATTGACGTCAATAATGACGTATGTTCCCATAGTAACGC
CAATAGGGACTTTCCATTGACGTCAATGGGTGGAGTATTTACGGTAAACTGCCCACTTGGCAGTACATCA
AGTGTATCATATGCCAAGTACGCCCCCTATTGACGTCAATGACGGTAAATGGCCCGCCTGGCATTATGCC
CAGTACATGACCTTATGGGACTTTCCTACTTGGCAGTACATCTACGTATTAGTCATCGCTATTACCATGG
TGATGCGGTTTTGGCAGTACATCAATGGGCGTGGATAGCGGTTTGACTCACGGGGATTTCCAAGTCTCCA
CCCCATTGACGTCAATGGGAGTTTGTTTTGGCACCAAAATCAACGGGACTTTCCAAAATGTCGTAACAAC
TCCGCCCCATTGACGCAAATGGGCGGTAGGCGTGTACGGTGGGAGGTCTATATAAGCAGAGCTGGTTTAG
TGAACCGTCAGATCCGCTAGCATGGTGAGCAAGGGCGAGGAGGATAACATGGCCATCATCAAGGAGTTCA
TGCGCTTCAAGGTGCACATGGAGGGCTCCGTGAACGGCCACGAGTTCGAGATCGAGGGCGAGGGCGAGGG
CCGCCCCTACGAGGGCACCCAGACCGCCAAGCTGAAGGTGACCAAGGGTGGCCCCCTGCCCTTCGCCTGG
GACATCCTGTCCCCTCAGTTCATGTACGGCTCCAAGGCCTACGTGAAGCACCCCGCCGACATCCCCGACT
ACTTGAAGCTGTCCTTCCCCGAGGGCTTCAAGTGGGAGCGCGTGATGAACTTCGATGACGGCGGCGTGGT
GACCGTGACCCAGGACTCCTCCCTGCAGGACGGCGAGTTCATCTACAAGGTGAAGCTGCGCGGCACCAAC
TTCCCCTCCGACGGCCCCGTAATGCAGAAGAAAACCATGGGCTGGGAGGCCTCCTCCGAGCGGATGTACC
CCGAGGACGGCGCCCTGAAGGGCGAGATCAAGCAGAGGCTGAAGCTGAAGGACGGCGGCCACTACGACGC
TGAGGTCAAGACCACCTACAAGGCCAAGAAGCCCGTGCAGCTGCCCGGCGCCTACAACGTCAACATCAAG
TTGGACATCACCTCCCACAACGAGGACTACACCATCGTGGAACAGTACGAACGCGCCGAGGGCCGCCACT
CCACCGGCGGCATGGACGAGCTGTACAAGTAACTCTTGGCCCGGATCCCTGTGCCTTCTAGTTGCCAGCC
ATCTGTTGTTTGCCCCTCCCCCGTGCCTTCCTTGACCCTGGAAGGTGCCACTCCCACTGTCCTTTCCTAA
TAAAATGAGGAAATTGCATCGCATTGTCTGAGTAGGTGTCATTCTATTCTGGGGGGTGGGGTGGGGCAGG
ACAGCAAGGGGGAGGATTGGGAAAACAATAGCAGGCATGCTGGGGATGCGGTGGGCTCTATGGGGATCCG
CACTTTTCGGGGAAATGTGCGCGGAACCCCTATTTGTTTATTTTTCTAAATACATTCAAATATGTATCCG
CTCATGAGACAATAACCCTGATAAATGCTTCAATAATATTGAAAAAGGAAGAGTATGAGTATTCAACATT
TCCGTGTCGCCCTTATTCCCTTTTTTGCGGCATTTTGCCTTCCTGTTTTTGCTCACCCAGAAACGCTGGT
GAAAGTAAAAGATGCTGAAGATCAGTTGGGTGCACGAGTGGGTTACATCGAACTGGATCTCAACAGCGGT
AAGATCCTTGAGAGTTTTCGCCCCGAAGAACGTTTTCCAATGATGAGCACTTTTAAAGTTCTGCTATGTG
GCGCGGTATTATCCCGTATTGACGCCGGGCAAGAGCAACTCGGTCGCCGCATACACTATTCTCAGAATGA
CTTGGTTGAGTACTCACCAGTCACAGAAAAGCATCTTACGGATGGCATGACAGTAAGAGAATTATGCAGT
GCTGCCATAACCATGAGTGATAACACTGCGGCCAACTTACTTCTGACAACGATCGGAGGACCGAAGGAGC
TAACCGCTTTTTTGCACAACATGGGGGATCATGTAACTCGCCTTGATCGTTGGGAACCGGAGCTGAATGA
AGCCATACCAAACGACGAGCGTGACACCACGATGCCTGTAGCAATGGCAACAACGTTGCGCAAACTATTA
ACTGGCGAACTACTTACTCTAGCTTCCCGGCAACAATTAATAGACTGGATGGAGGCGGATAAAGTTGCAG
GACCACTTCTGCGCTCGGCCCTTCCGGCTGGCTGGTTTATTGCTGATAAATCTGGAGCCGGTGAGCGTGG
GTCTCGCGGTATCATTGCAGCACTGGGGCCAGATGGTAAGCCCTCCCGTATCGTAGTTATCTACACGACG
GGGAGTCAGGCAACTATGGATGAACGAAATAGACAGATCGCTGAGATAGGTGCCTCACTGATTAAGCATT
GGTAACTGTCAGACCAAGTTTACTCATATATACTTTAGATTGATTTAAAACTTCATTTTTAATTTAAAAG
GATCTAGGTGAAGATCCTTTTTGATAATCTCATGACCAAAATCCCTTAACGTGAGTTTTCGTTCCACTGA
GCGTCAGACCCCGTAGAAAAGATCAAAGGATCTTCTTGAGATCCTTTTTTTCTGCGCGTAATCTGCTGCT
TGCAAACAAAAAAACCACCGCTACCAGCGGTGGTTTGTTTGCCGGATCAAGAGCTACCAACTCTTTTTCC
GAAGGTAACTGGCTTCAGCAGAGCGCAGATACCAAATACTGTTCTTCTAGTGTAGCCGTAGTTAGGCCAC
CACTTCAAGAACTCTGTAGCACCGCCTACATACCTCGCTCTGCTAATCCTGTTACCAGTGGCTGCTGCCA
GTGGCGATAAGTCGTGTCTTACCGGGTTGGACTCAAGACGATAGTTACCGGATAAGGCGCAGCGGTCGGG
CTGAACGGGGGGTTCGTGCACACAGCCCAGCTTGGAGCGAACGACCTACACCGAACTGAGATACCTACAG
CGTGAGCTATGAGAAAGCGCCACGCTTCCCGAAGGGAGAAAGGCGGACAGGTATCCGGTAAGCGGCAGGG
TCGGAACAGGAGAGCGCACGAGGGAGCTTCCAGGGGGAAACGCCTGGTATCTTTATAGTCCTGTCGGGTT
TCGCCACCTCTGACTTGAGCGTCGATTTTTGTGATGCTCGTCAGGGGGGCGGAGCCTATGGAAAAACGCC
AGCAACGCGGCCTTTTTACGGTTCCTGGCCTTTTGCTGGCCTTTTGCTCACATGTTCTTTCCTGCGT
